>Addgene plasmid #128812 | pFSW Doc2alpha WT | addgene full sequence | sequence record 261242 | Addgene NGS Result
GACATTGATTATTGACTAGTTATTAATAGTAATCAATTACGGGGTCATTAGTTCATAGCCCATATATGGA
GTTCCGCGTTACATAACTTACGGTAAATGGCCCGCCTGGCTGACCGCCCAACGACCCCCGCCCATTGACG
TCAATAATGACGTATGTTCCCATAGTAACGCCAATAGGGACTTTCCATTGACGTCAATGGGTGGAGTATT
TACGGTAAACTGCCCACTTGGCAGTACATCAAGTGTATCATATGCCAAGTACGCCCCCTATTGACGTCAA
TGACGGTAAATGGCCCGCCTGGCATTATGCCCAGTACATGACCTTATGGGACTTTCCTACTTGGCAGTAC
ATCTACGTATTAGTCATCGCTATTACCATGGTGATGCGGTTTTGGCAGTACATCAATGGGCGTGGATAGC
GGTTTGACTCACGGGGATTTCCAAGTCTCCACCCCATTGACGTCAATGGGAGTTTGTTTTGGCACCAAAA
TCAACGGGACTTTCCAAAATGTCGTAACAACTCCGCCCCATTGACGCAAATGGGCGGTAGGCGTGTACGG
TGGGAGGTCTATATAAGCAGCGCGTTTTGCCTGTACTGGGTCTCTCTGGTTAGACCAGATCTGAGCCTGG
GAGCTCTCTGGCTAACTAGGGAACCCACTGCTTAAGCCTCAATAAAGCTTGCCTTGAGTGCTTCAAGTAG
TGTGTGCCCGTCTGTTGTGTGACTCTGGTAACTAGAGATCCCTCAGACCCTTTTAGTCAGTGTGGAAAAT
CTCTAGCAGTGGCGCCCGAACAGGGACTTGAAAGCGAAAGGGAAACCAGAGGAGCTCTCTCGACGCAGGA
CTCGGCTTGCTGAAGCGCGCACGGCAAGAGGCGAGGGGCGGCGACTGGTGAGTACGCCAAAAATTTTGAC
TAGCGGAGGCTAGAAGGAGAGAGATGGGTGCGAGAGCGTCAGTATTAAGCGGGGGAGAATTAGATCGCGA
TGGGAAAAAATTCGGTTAAGGCCAGGGGGAAAGAAAAAATATAAATTAAAACATATAGTATGGGCAAGCA
GGGAGCTAGAACGATTCGCAGTTAATCCTGGCCTGTTAGAAACATCAGAAGGCTGTAGACAAATACTGGG
ACAGCTACAACCATCCCTTCAGACAGGATCAGAAGAACTTAGATCATTATATAATACAGTAGCAACCCTC
TATTGTGTGCATCAAAGGATAGAGATAAAAGACACCAAGGAAGCTTTAGACAAGATAGAGGAAGAGCAAA
ACAAAAGTAAGACCACCGCACAGCAAGCGGCCGCTGATCTTCAGACCTGGAGGAGGAGATATGAGGGACA
ATTGGAGAAGTGAATTATATAAATATAAAGTAGTAAAAATTGAACCATTAGGAGTAGCACCCACCAAGGC
AAAGAGAAGAGTGGTGCAGAGAGAAAAAAGAGCAGTGGGAATAGGAGCTTTGTTCCTTGGGTTCTTGGGA
GCAGCAGGAAGCACTATGGGCGCAGCGTCAATGACGCTGACGGTACAGGCCAGACAATTATTGTCTGGTA
TAGTGCAGCAGCAGAACAATTTGCTGAGGGCTATTGAGGCGCAACAGCATCTGTTGCAACTCACAGTCTG
GGGCATCAAGCAGCTCCAGGCAAGAATCCTGGCTGTGGAAAGATACCTAAAGGATCAACAGCTCCTGGGG
ATTTGGGGTTGCTCTGGAAAACTCATTTGCACCACTGCTGTGCCTTGGAATGCTAGTTGGAGTAATAAAT
CTCTGGAACAGATTTGGAATCACACGACCTGGATGGAGTGGGACAGAGAAATTAACAATTACACAAGCTT
AATACACTCCTTAATTGAAGAATCGCAAAACCAGCAAGAAAAGAATGAACAAGAATTATTGGAATTAGAT
AAATGGGCAAGTTTGTGGAATTGGTTTAACATAACAAATTGGCTGTGGTATATAAAATTATTCATAATGA
TAGTAGGAGGCTTGGTAGGTTTAAGAATAGTTTTTGCTGTACTTTCTATAGTGAATAGAGTTAGGCAGGG
ATATTCACCATTATCGTTTCAGACCCACCTCCCAACCCCGAGGGGACCCGACAGGCCCGAAGGAATAGAA
GAAGAAGGTGGAGAGAGAGACAGAGACAGATCCATTCGATTAGTGAACGGATCGGCACTGCGTGCGCCAA
TTCTGCAGACAAATGGCAGTATTCATCCACAATTTTAAAAGAAAAGGGGGGATTGGGGGGTACAGTGCAG
GGGAAAGAATAGTAGACATAATAGCAACAGACATACAAACTAAAGAATTACAAAAACAAATTACAAAAAT
TCAAAATTTTCGGGTTTATTACAGGGACAGCAGAGATCCAGTTTGGTTAATTAAAGTGCAAGTGGTTTTA
GGACCAGGATGAGGCGGGGTGGGGGTGCCTACCTGACGACCGACCCCGACCCACTGGACAAGCACCCAAC
CCCCATTCCCCAAATTGCGCATCCCCTATCAGAGAGGGGGAGGGGAAACAGGATGCGGCGAGGCGCGTGC
GCACTGCCAGCTTCAGCACCGCGGACAGTGCCTTCGCCCCCGCCTGGCGGCGCGCGCCACCGCCGCCTCA
GCACTGAAGGCGCGCTGACGTCACTCGCCGGTCCCCCGTAAACTCCCCTTCCCGGCCACCTTGGTCGCGT
CCGCGCCGCCGCCGGCCCAGCCGGACCGCACCACGCGAGGCGCGAGATAGGGGGGCACGGGCGCGACCAT
CTGCGCTGCGGCGCCGGCGACTCAGCGCTGCCTCAGTCTGCGGTGGGCAGCGGAGGAGTCGTGTCGTGCC
TGAGAGCGCAGGTACGGCTAGGCCACCATGAGAGGACGAAGAGGTGATCGAATGACCATCAACATCCAGG
AGCACATGGCAATCAACGTGTGCCCTGGACCCATCAGGCCCATCCGCCAGATCTCCGACTACTTCCCTCG
CAGAGGACCAGGACCAGAGGGTGGCGGCGGAGGAAGGGGCTTCGGGGAAGCTCCAGCTCATCTGGCCCCT
CTGGCTCTGGCTCCACCTGCAGCTCTCCTTGGAGCCACTACACCCGACGATGGAGCTGAGGTAGACAGCT
ACGACTCGGATGATACCACTGCCCTGGGCACGCTGGAATTTGACCTTCTCTATGATCAGGCTTCCTGCAT
GCTGCACTGTAGAATCCTCAGGGCCAAGGGCCTCAAGCCCATGGATTTCAACGGCCTGGCTGACCCCTAT
GTAAAGCTGCACCTCCTGCCAGGAGCCTGCAAGGCCAATAAGCTAAAAACCAAGACACAGAGGAACACAC
TGAACCCAGTGTGGAACGAGGAGCTGACGTACAGTGGAATCACAGATGACGACATCACCCACAAGGTGCT
CAGGATCTCGGTCTGTGATGAGGACAAGCTGAGTCACAATGAATTTATTGGGGAGATCCGAGTGCCCCTC
CGCCGCCTCAAGCCTTCACAGAAGAAGCATTTTAACATCTGCCTTGAGCGTCAGGTCCCGCTTCCTTCGC
CCTCTTCAATGTCTGCGGCGCTGAGGGGCATATCCTGTTACCTGAAGGAGCTAGAGCAGGCAGAGCAGGG
ACCTGGGCTGTTGGAAGAGCGCGGGCGCATCCTGCTGAGCCTCAGCTACAGCTCTCGGCGGCATGGGCTG
CTGGTGGGCATTGTTCGCTGTGCTCACCTGGCTGCAATGGATGTTAACGGCTACTCTGACCCTTATGTGA
AGACGTACTTGAGACCAGACGTGGATAAGAAATCCAAGCATAAGACGTGTGTAAAGAAGAAGACGCTGAA
CCCGGAATTTAATGAGGAATTCTTTTATGAGATGGAACTCTCCACTCTGGCTACCAAGACCCTGGAAGTC
ACAGTCTGGGACTACGACATTGGCAAATCCAATGACTTCATAGGTGGTGTGTCTCTGGGGCCAGGAGCCC
GGGGAGAGGCCCAGAAACACTGGAGAGACTGTCTACATCAGCCGGACACAGCAGTGGAGCGCTGGCATAC
CCTGACCAGCGAGCTGCCCCCAGCAGCAGGGGCGTTGCCGTTGGCCTAGAATTCCCCCTCTCCCTCCCCC
CCCTAACGTTACTGGCCGAAGCCGCTTGGAATAAGGCCGGTGTGCGTTTGTCTATATGTTATTTTCCACC
ATATTGCCGTCTTTTGGCAATGTGAGGGCCCGGAAACCTGGCCCTGTCTTCTTGACGAGCATTCCTAGGG
GTCTTTCCCCTCTCGCCAAAGGAATGCAAGGTCTGTTGAATGTCGTGAAGGAAGCAGTTCCTCTGGAAGC
TTCTTGAAGACAAACAACGTCTGTAGCGACCCTTTGCAGGCAGCGGAACCCCCCACCTGGCGACAGGTGC
CTCTGCGGCCAAAAGCCACGTGTATAAGATACACCTGCAAAGGCGGCACAACCCCAGTGCCACGTTGTGA
GTTGGATAGTTGTGGAAAGAGTCAAATGGCTCTCCTCAAGCGTATTCAACAAGGGGCTGAAGGATGCCCA
GAAGGTACCCCATTGTATGGGATCTGATCTGGGGCCTCGGTACACATGCTTTACATGTGTTTAGTCGAGG
TTAAAAAAACGTCTAGGCCCCCCGAACCACGGGGACGTGGTTTTCCTTTGAAAAACACGATGATAATATG
GTGAGCAAGGGCGAGGAGCTGTTCACCGGGGTGGTGCCCATCCTGGTCGAGCTGGACGGCGACGTAAACG
GCCACAAGTTCAGCGTGTCCGGCGAGGGCGAGGGCGATGCCACCTACGGCAAGCTGACCCTGAAGTTCAT
CTGCACCACCGGCAAGCTGCCCGTGCCCTGGCCCACCCTCGTGACCACCCTGACCTACGGCGTGCAGTGC
TTCAGCCGCTACCCCGACCACATGAAGCAGCACGACTTCTTCAAGTCCGCCATGCCCGAAGGCTACGTCC
AGGAGCGCACCATCTTCTTCAAGGACGACGGCAACTACAAGACCCGCGCCGAGGTGAAGTTCGAGGGCGA
CACCCTGGTGAACCGCATCGAGCTGAAGGGCATCGACTTCAAGGAGGACGGCAACATCCTGGGGCACAAG
CTGGAGTACAACTACAACAGCCACAACGTCTATATCATGGCCGACAAGCAGAAGAACGGCATCAAGGTGA
ACTTCAAGATCCGCCACAACATCGAGGACGGCAGCGTGCAGCTCGCCGACCACTACCAGCAGAACACCCC
CATCGGCGACGGCCCCGTGCTGCTGCCCGACAACCACTACCTGAGCACCCAGTCCGCCCTGAGCAAAGAC
CCCAACGAGAAGCGCGATCACATGGTCCTGCTGGAGTTCGTGACCGCCGCCGGGATCACTCTCGGCATGG
ACGAGCTGTACAAGTAAAATTCGATATCAAGCTTATCGATAATCAACCTCTGGATTACAAAATTTGTGAA
AGATTGACTGGTATTCTTAACTATGTTGCTCCTTTTACGCTATGTGGATACGCTGCTTTAATGCCTTTGT
ATCATGCTATTGCTTCCCGTATGGCTTTCATTTTCTCCTCCTTGTATAAATCCTGGTTGCTGTCTCTTTA
TGAGGAGTTGTGGCCCGTTGTCAGGCAACGTGGCGTGGTGTGCACTGTGTTTGCTGACGCAACCCCCACT
GGTTGGGGCATTGCCACCACCTGTCAGCTCCTTTCCGGGACTTTCGCTTTCCCCCTCCCTATTGCCACGG
CGGAACTCATCGCCGCCTGCCTTGCCCGCTGCTGGACAGGGGCTCGGCTGTTGGGCACTGACAATTCCGT
GGTGTTGTCGGGGAAATCATCGTCCTTTCCTTGGCTGCTCGCCTGTGTTGCCACCTGGATTCTGCGCGGG
ACGTCCTTCTGCTACGTCCCTTCGGCCCTCAATCCAGCGGACCTTCCTTCCCGCGGCCTGCTGCCGGCTC
TGCGGCCTCTTCCGCGTCTTCGCCTTCGCCCTCAGACGAGTCGGATCTCCCTTTGGGCCGCCTCCCCGCA
TCGATACCGTCGACCTCGAGACCTAGAAAAACATGGAGCAATCACAAGTAGCAATACAGCAGCTACCAAT
GCTGATTGTGCCTGGCTAGAAGCACAAGAGGAGGAGGAGGTGGGTTTTCCAGTCACACCTCAGGTACCTT
TAAGACCAATGACTTACAAGGCAGCTGTAGATCTTAGCCACTTTTTAAAAGAAAAGGGGGGACTGGAAGG
GCTAATTCACTCCCAACGAAGACAAGATATCCTTGATCTGTGGATCTACCACACACAAGGCTACTTCCCT
GATTGGCAGAACTACACACCAGGGCCAGGGATCAGATATCCACTGACCTTTGGATGGTGCTACAAGCTAG
TACCAGTTGAGCAAGAGAAGGTAGAAGAAGCCAATGAAGGAGAGAACACCCGCTTGTTACACCCTGTGAG
CCTGCATGGGATGGATGACCCGGAGAGAGAAGTATTAGAGTGGAGGTTTGACAGCCGCCTAGCATTTCAT
CACATGGCCCGAGAGCTGCATCCGGACTGTACTGGGTCTCTCTGGTTAGACCAGATCTGAGCCTGGGAGC
TCTCTGGCTAACTAGGGAACCCACTGCTTAAGCCTCAATAAAGCTTGCCTTGAGTGCTTCAAGTAGTGTG
TGCCCGTCTGTTGTGTGACTCTGGTAACTAGAGATCCCTCAGACCCTTTTAGTCAGTGTGGAAAATCTCT
AGCAGGGCCCGTTTAAACCCGCTGATCAGCCTCGACTGTGCCTTCTAGTTGCCAGCCATCTGTTGTTTGC
CCCTCCCCCGTGCCTTCCTTGACCCTGGAAGGTGCCACTCCCACTGTCCTTTCCTAATAAAATGAGGAAA
TTGCATCGCATTGTCTGAGTAGGTGTCATTCTATTCTGGGGGGTGGGGTGGGGCAGGACAGCAAGGGGGA
GGATTGGGAAGACAATAGCAGGCATGCTGGGGATGCGGTGGGCTCTATGGCTTCTGAGGCGGAAAGAACC
AGCTGGGGCTCTAGGGGGTATCCCC
[124 nt withheld, positions 6956-7079]
C
[91 nt withheld, positions 7081-7171]
A
[49 nt withheld, positions 7173-7221]
CCTTTGACGTTGGAGTCCACGTTCTTT
[37 nt withheld, positions 7249-7285]
ACCCTATCTCGGTCTATTCTTTTGATTTATAAGGGATTTTGCCGATTTCGGCCTATTGGTTAAAAAATGA
GCTGATTTAACAAAAATTTAACGCGAATTAATTCTGTGGAATGTGTGTCAGTTAGGGTGTGGAAAGTCCC
CAGGCTCCCCAGCAGGCAGAAGTATGCAAAGCATGCATCTCAATTAGTCAGCAACCAGGTGTGGAAAGTC
CCCAGGCTCCCCAGCAGGCAGAAGTATGCAAAGCATGCATCTCAATTAGTCAGCAACCATAGTCCCGCCC
CTAACTCCGCCCATCCCGCCCCTAACTCCGCCCAGTTCCGCCCATTCTCCGCCCCATGGCTGACTAATTT
TTTTTATTTATGCAGAGGCCGAGGCCGCCTCTGCCTCTGAGCTATTCCAGAAGTAGTGAGGAGGCTTTTT
TGGAGGCCTAGGCTTTTGCAAAAAGCTCCCGGGAGCTTGTATATCCATTTTCGGATCTGATCAGCACGTG
TTGACAATTAATCATCGGCATAGTATATCGGCATAGTATAATACGACAAGGTGAGGAACTAAACCATGGC
CAAGTTGACCAGTGCCGTTCCGGTGCTCACCGCGCGCGACGTCGCCGGAGCGGTCGAGTTCTGGACCGAC
CGGCTCGGGTTCTCCCGGGACTTCGTGGAGGACGACTTCGCCGGTGTGGTCCGGGACGACGTGACCCTGT
TCATCAGCGCGGTCCAGGACCAGGTGGTGCCGGACAACACCCTGGCCTGGGTGTGGGTGCGCGGCCTGGA
CGAGCTGTACGCCGAGTGGTCGGAGGTCGTGTCCACGAACTTCCGGGACGCCTCCGGGCCGGCCATGACC
GAGATCGGCGAGCAGCCGTGGGGGCGGGAGTTCGCCCTGCGCGACCCGGCCGGCAACTGCGTGCACTTCG
TGGCCGAGGAGCAGGACTGACACGTGCTACGAGATTTCGATTCCACCGCCGCCTTCTATGAAAGGTTGGG
CTTCGGAATCGTTTTCCGGGACGCCGGCTGGATGATCCTCCAGCGCGGGGATCTCATGCTGGAGTTCTTC
GCCCACCCCAACTTGTTTATTGCAGCTTATAATGGTTACAAATAAAGCAATAGCATCACAAATTTCACAA
ATAAAGCATTTTTTTCACTGCATTCTAGTTGTGGTTTGTCCAAACTCATCAATGTATCTTATCATGTCTG
TATACCGTCGACCTCTAGCTAGAGCTTGGCGTAATCATGGTCATAGCTGTTTCCTGTGTGAAATTGTTAT
CCGCTCACAATTCCACACAACATACGAGCCGGAAGCATAAAGTGTAAAGCCTGGGGTGCCTAATGAGTGA
GCTAACTCACATTAATTGCGTTGCGCTCACTGCCCGCTTTCCAGTCGGGAAACCTGTCGTGCCAGCTGCA
TTAATGAATCGGCCAACGCGCGGGGAGAGGCGGTTTGCGTATTGGGCGCTCTTCCGCTTCCTCGCTCACT
GACTCGCTGCGCTCGGTCGTTCGGCTGCGGCGAGCGGTATCAGCTCACTCAAAGGCGGTAATACGGTTAT
CCACAGAATCAGGGGATAACGCAGGAAAGAACATGTGAGCAAAAGGCCAGCAAAAGGCCAGGAACCGTAA
AAAGGCCGCGTTGCTGGCGTTTTTCCATAGGCTCCGCCCCCCTGACGAGCATCACAAAAATCGACGCTCA
AGTCAGAGGTGGCGAAACCCGACAGGACTATAAAGATACCAGGCGTTTCCCCCTGGAAGCTCCCTCGTGC
GCTCTCCTGTTCCGACCCTGCCGCTTACCGGATACCTGTCCGCCTTTCTCCCTTCGGGAAGCGTGGCGCT
TTCTCATAGCTCACGCTGTAGGTATCTCAGTTCGGTGTAGGTCGTTCGCTCCAAGCTGGGCTGTGTGCAC
GAACCCCCCGTTCAGCCCGACCGCTGCGCCTTATCCGGTAACTATCGTCTTGAGTCCAACCCGGTAAGAC
ACGACTTATCGCCACTGGCAGCAGCCACTGGTAACAGGATTAGCAGAGCGAGGTATGTAGGCGGTGCTAC
AGAGTTCTTGAAGTGGTGGCCTAACTACGGCTACACTAGAAGAACAGTATTTGGTATCTGCGCTCTGCTG
AAGCCAGTTACCTTCGGAAAAAGAGTTGGTAGCTCTTGATCCGGCAAACAAACCACCGCTGGTAGCGGTG
GTTTTTTTGTTTGCAAGCAGCAGATTACGCGCAGAAAAAAAGGATCTCAAGAAGATCCTTTGATCTTTTC
TACGGGGTCTGACGCTCAGTGGAACGAAAACTCACGTTAAGGGATTTTGGTCATGAGATTATCAAAAAGG
ATCTTCACCTAGATCCTTTTAAATTAAAAATGAAGTTTTAAATCAATCTAAAGTATATATGAGTAAACTT
GGTCTGACAGTTACCAATGCTTAATCAGTGAGGCACCTATCTCAGCGATCTGTCTATTTCGTTCATCCAT
AGTTGCCTGACTCCCCGTCGTGTAGATAACTACGATACGGGAGGGCTTACCATCTGGCCCCAGTGCTGCA
ATGATACCGCGAGACCCACGCTCACCGGCTCCAGATTTATCAGCAATAAACCAGCCAGCCGGAAGGGCCG
AGCGCAGAAGTGGTCCTGCAACTTTATCCGCCTCCATCCAGTCTATTAATTGTTGCCGGGAAGCTAGAGT
AAGTAGTTCGCCAGTTAATAGTTTGCGCAACGTTGTTGCCATTGCTACAGGCATCGTGGTGTCACGCTCG
TCGTTTGGTATGGCTTCATTCAGCTCCGGTTCCCAACGATCAAGGCGAGTTACATGATCCCCCATGTTGT
GCAAAAAAGCGGTTAGCTCCTTCGGTCCTCCGATCGTTGTCAGAAGTAAGTTGGCCGCAGTGTTATCACT
CATGGTTATGGCAGCACTGCATAATTCTCTTACTGTCATGCCATCCGTAAGATGCTTTTCTGTGACTGGT
GAGTACTCAACCAAGTCATTCTGAGAATAGTGTATGCGGCGACCGAGTTGCTCTTGCCCGGCGTCAATAC
GGGATAATACCGCGCCACATAGCAGAACTTTAAAAGTGCTCATCATTGGAAAACGTTCTTCGGGGCGAAA
ACTCTCAAGGATCTTACCGCTGTTGAGATCCAGTTCGATGTAACCCACTCGTGCACCCAACTGATCTTCA
GCATCTTTTACTTTCACCAGCGTTTCTGGGTGAGCAAAAACAGGAAGGCAAAATGCCGCAAAAAAGGGAA
TAAGGGCGACACGGAAATGTTGAATACTCATACTCTTCCTTTTTCAATATTATTGAAGCATTTATCAGGG
TTATTGTCTCATGAGCGGATACATATTTGAATGTATTTAGAAAAATAAACAAATAGGGGTTCCGCGCACA
TTTCCCCGAAAAGTGCCACCTGACGTCGACGGATCGGGAGATCTCCCGATCCCCTATGGTGCACTCTCAG
TACAATCTGCTCTGATGCCGCATAGTTAAGCCAGTATCTGCTCCCTGCTTGTGTGTTGGAGGTCGCTGAG
TAGTGCGCGAGCAAAATTTAAGCTACAACAAGGCAAGGCTTGACCGACAATTGCATGAAGAATCTGCTTA
GGGTTAGGCGTTTTGCGCTGCTTCGCGATGTACGGGCCAGATATACGCGTT
Features (pLannotate 1.2.2; 32 found; start..end, strand, type, name):
      1..380     +  enhancer       CMV enhancer: human cytomegalovirus immediate early enhancer
    381..580     +  promoter       CMV promoter: human cytomegalovirus (CMV) immediate early promoter
    598..778     +  LTR            5' LTR (truncated): truncated 5' long terminal repeat (LTR) from HIV-1
    825..950     +  misc_feature   HIV-1 Ψ: packaging signal of human immunodeficiency virus type 1
    934..1297    +  CDS            HIV-1 gag (fragment): gag protein from human immunodeficiency virus 1; gag
   1443..1676    +  misc_feature   RRE: The Rev response element (RRE) of HIV-1 allows for Rev-dependent mRNA export from the nucleus to the cytoplasm.
   2053..2153    +  CDS            Rev (fragment): human immunodeficiency virus 1 (HIV-1) Rev protein; rev; enhances nuclear export of unspliced and incompletely spliced viral mRNAs
   2203..2320    +  misc_feature   cPPT/CTS: central polypurine tract and central termination sequence of HIV-1
   2365..2811    +  promoter       hSyn promoter: human synapsin I promoter; confers neuron-specific expression (Kügler et al., 2003)
   2828..4036    +  CDS            Doc2a: DOC2A_RAT - Experimental evidence at protein level: Swiss-Prot protein existence level 1. Calcium sensor which most probably regulates fusion of vesicles with membranes. Binds calcium and phospholipids. May be involved in calcium dependent neurotransmitter release through the interaction with UNC13A. May be involved in calcium-dependent spontaneous release of neurotransmitter in absence of action potentials in neuronal cells. Regulates Ca(2+)-dependent secretory lysosome exocytosis in mast cells (By similarity). From Rattus norvegicus (Rat).
   4045..4621    +  misc_feature   IRES2: internal ribosome entry site (IRES) of the encephalomyocarditis virus (EMCV)
   4618..5337    +  CDS            EGFP: the original enhanced GFP (Yang et al., 1996) mammalian codon-optimized
   5338..5361    +  misc_feature   MCS (fragment): pBluescript multiple cloning site
   5361..5949    +  misc_feature   WPRE: woodchuck hepatitis virus posttranscriptional regulatory element
   5886..6467    +  CDS            nef (fragment): NEF_HV1H2 - Experimental evidence at protein level: Swiss-Prot protein existence level 1. Extracellular Nef protein targets CD4(+) T-lymphocytes for apoptosis by interacting with CXCR4 surface receptors. From Human immunodeficiency virus type 1 group M subtype B (isolate HXB2) (HIV-1).
   6474..6654    +  LTR            5' LTR (truncated): truncated 5' long terminal repeat (LTR) from HIV-1
   6686..6910    +  polyA_signal   bGH poly(A) signal: bovine growth hormone polyadenylation signal
   6914..6935    +  promoter       SV40 promoter (fragment): SV40 enhancer and early promoter
   6956..7384    +  rep_origin     f1 ori (sequence partly withheld): f1 bacteriophage origin of replication; arrow indicates direction of (+) strand synthesis
   7398..7727    +  promoter       SV40 promoter: SV40 enhancer and early promoter
   7775..7822    +  promoter       EM7 promoter: synthetic bacterial promoter&nbsp
   7841..8215    +  CDS            BleoR: antibiotic-binding protein; Sh ble from Streptoalloteichus hindustanus; confers resistance to bleomycin, phleomycin, and Zeocin™
   8225..8350    +  CDS            ble (fragment): BLE_KLEPN - Experimental evidence at protein level: Swiss-Prot protein existence level 1. Binding protein with a strong affinity to the bleomycin family of antibiotics. Binds to CL990; an antimitotic-antibiotic compound. From Klebsiella pneumoniae.
   8345..8466    +  polyA_signal   SV40 poly(A) signal: SV40 polyadenylation signal
   8537..8559    -  protein_bind   lac operator (fragment): The lac repressor binds to the lac operator to inhibit transcription in E. coli. This inhibition can be relieved by adding lactose or isopropyl-β-D-thiogalactopyranoside (IPTG). lac repressor encoded by lacI
   8563..8593    -  promoter       lac promoter: promoter for the E. coli lac operon
   8608..8629    -  protein_bind   CAP binding site: CAP binding activates transcription in the presence of cAMP. E. coli catabolite activator protein
   8642..8734    -  CDS            lacI (fragment): lac repressor; lacI; The lac repressor binds to the lac operator to inhibit transcription in E. coli. This inhibition can be relieved by adding lactose or isopropyl-β-D-thiogalactopyranoside (IPTG).
   8917..9505    -  rep_origin     ori: high-copy-number ColE1/pMB1/pBR322/pUC origin of replication
   9676..10536   -  CDS            AmpR: β-lactamase; bla; confers resistance to ampicillin, carbenicillin, and related antibiotics
  10537..10641   -  promoter       AmpR promoter: bla
  10700..10752   -  misc_feature   bom (fragment): basis of mobility region from pBR322
