[The description below was written by a language model from this plasmid's Addgene catalogue record and pLannotate feature annotations shown in this document.]
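Description:
pFSW Doc2alpha WT is a lentiviral transfer plasmid built on the FUGW backbone for producing virus that expresses wild-type rat Doc2alpha (Double C2 protein alpha, Doc2a) in neurons. The sequenced plasmid is about 10.9 kb. It is propagated in E. coli through a high-copy ColE1/pUC-type origin with ampicillin selection (AmpR). The backbone also carries an f1 origin and an SV40/EM7-driven BleoR cassette with an SV40 polyadenylation signal, which lies outside the viral genome. The record lists a recombination-reducing bacterial strain, as is usual for LTR-containing vectors.

The viral portion begins with a CMV enhancer/promoter fused to a truncated HIV-1 5' LTR, which drives transcription of the genomic RNA in packaging cells. This is followed by the Ψ packaging signal with a gag fragment, the Rev response element for Rev-dependent nuclear export, and the cPPT/CTS. The internal expression cassette uses the human synapsin I promoter, which confers neuron-specific expression, to transcribe the 1,209 bp Doc2a coding sequence. An EMCV IRES and EGFP follow on the same transcript. EGFP is therefore translated as a separate protein rather than as a fusion, marking transduced cells while leaving Doc2alpha untagged. A WPRE downstream enhances transcript expression. The cassette ends in a second truncated LTR (annotated by the software as a 5' LTR but occupying the 3' position) followed by a bGH polyadenylation signal.

Doc2alpha is a calcium- and phospholipid-binding protein implicated in calcium-dependent spontaneous neurotransmitter release. The associated study concerns the calcium sensors that regulate spontaneous release in excitatory and inhibitory neurons, which fits use of this construct to express the wild-type protein in neurons.
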