Addgene plasmid #128812: pFSW Doc2alpha WT
Purpose: To make virus expressing Doc2alpha WT
Depositing lab: Edwin Chapman. Depositing organization: University of Wisconsin, Madison. Publication: Excitatory and Inhibitory Neurons Utilize Different Ca(2+) Sensors and Sources to Regulate Spontaneous Release. Courtney NA, Briguglio JS, Bradberry MM, Greer C, Chapman ER. Neuron. 2018 Jun 6;98(5):977-991.e5. doi: 10.1016/j.neuron.2018.04.022. Epub 2018 May 10. PubMed 29754754.
Backbone
  Vector backbone: FUGW
  Backbone size w/o insert (bp): 9697
  Vector type: Lentiviral
Growth in bacteria
  Bacterial resistance: Ampicillin, 100 μg/mL
  Growth temperature: 37°C
  Growth strain: NEB Stable
  Copy number: Unknown
Gene/Insert
  Gene/Insert name: Doc2alpha (alt name: Double C2 protein alpha)
  Species: R. norvegicus (rat)
  Insert size (bp): 1209
  Entrez Gene: Doc2a
  Promoter: hSyn (human synapsin I promoter)
  Tag / fusion protein: IRES-EGFP (C terminal on insert)
  Cloning method: Ligation Independent Cloning
Terms and licenses: Academic/Nonprofit Terms; Industry Terms: Not Available to Industry
How to cite: pFSW Doc2alpha WT was a gift from Edwin Chapman (Addgene plasmid # 128812 ; http://n2t.net/addgene:128812 ; RRID:Addgene_128812)
